Addgene plasmid #148272: pnEA-NpM-DmThor_50-83-R56ER63E-GB1_AA
Purpose: Bacterial Expression of DmThor_50-83-R56ER63E
Depositing lab: Elisa Izaurralde. Depositing organization: Max Planck Institute for Developmental Biology. Publication: Molecular architecture of 4E-BP translational inhibitors bound to eIF4E. Peter D, Igreja C, Weber R, Wohlbold L, Weiler C, Ebertsch L, Weichenrieder O, Izaurralde E. Mol Cell. 2015 Mar 19;57(6):1074-87. doi: 10.1016/j.molcel.2015.01.017. Epub 2015 Feb 19. PubMed 25702871.
Backbone
  Vector backbone: Unknown
  Vector type: Bacterial Expression
Growth in bacteria
  Bacterial resistance: Ampicillin, 100 μg/mL
  Growth temperature: 37°C
  Growth strain: DH5alpha
  Copy number: Low Copy
Gene/Insert
  Gene/Insert name: DmThor_50-83-R56ER63E
  Species: D. melanogaster (fly)
  Entrez Gene: Thor (a.k.a. Dmel_CG8846, 153432_at, 43-BP, 4E-BP, 4E-BP1, 4EBP, 4e-BP, 4e-bp, 4eBP, 4ebp, BcDNA.HL08053, BcDNA:HL08053, CG8846, CT8705, Dm 4E-BP, Dmel\CG8846, Phas1, Thor/EIF4EBP, anon-WO0172774.158, d4E-BP, d4E-BP1, d4EBP, d4e-bp, d4eBP, dthor, eIF4E-BP, l(2)06270, l(2)k07736, l(2)k13517, pp20, thor)
  Cloning method: Unknown
Terms and licenses: Academic/Nonprofit Terms; Industry Terms: Not Available to Industry
Depositor comments: sequence extracted from NCBI:NM_057947.4 Plasmids from this collection were made available to the research community and donated after the lab closed. Please note that the sequence provided by the depositing laboratory may be theoretical/predicted or based on Sanger sequencing results. There may be discrepancies between sequencing results obtained by Addgene and the depositor sequence. If an Addgene verified sequence is not available, please contact before placing your order to request that our lab fully sequence the plasmid.
How to cite: pnEA-NpM-DmThor_50-83-R56ER63E-GB1_AA was a gift from Elisa Izaurralde (Addgene plasmid # 148272 ; http://n2t.net/addgene:148272 ; RRID:Addgene_148272)
