[The description below was written by a language model from this plasmid's Addgene catalogue record and pLannotate feature annotations shown in this document.]
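Description:
pnEA-NpM-DmThor_50-83-R56ER63E-GB1_AA is a 7,025-nt bacterial expression plasmid for producing a short fragment of the Drosophila melanogaster 4E-BP protein Thor (residues 50–83) in E. coli. The catalogue lists the backbone as unknown, but the feature table shows a pET-like, pBR322-derived architecture. It has a ColE1/pMB1-type origin accompanied by the bom region and the rop gene, which fits the low-copy designation. An intact β-lactamase gene with its own promoter provides ampicillin selection. Several remnants of the tetracycline resistance gene and its promoter are present only as fragments and are presumably non-functional.

Expression is driven by a T7 promoter followed by a lac operator and the strong T7 gene 10 ribosome binding site. A plasmid-borne lacI gene supplies repressor, so transcription depends on T7 RNA polymerase and is inducible with IPTG. The open reading frame begins with a cytosolic maltose-binding protein lacking its signal sequence. Downstream of it is an unannotated gap of about 160 nt, then the GB1 domain of streptococcal protein G, and finally a T7 terminator. The gap matches the expected position of the Thor 50–83 insert plus any linker, although the table does not annotate the insert itself. A short match to the SET1 solubility tag sits just before the terminator. The peptide is thus flanked by two solubility-enhancing partners, a common way to stabilise short, disordered peptides.

As the name indicates, the insert carries the substitutions R56E and R63E. The associated work concerns the structural basis of 4E-BP binding to eIF4E, so this mutant is probably intended for probing that interaction, though the record does not state the specific role of the mutations.
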