Features (pLannotate 1.2.2; 20 found; start..end, strand, type, name):
      1..19      +  promoter       T7 promoter: promoter for bacteriophage T7 RNA polymerase
     20..44      +  protein_bind   lac operator: The lac repressor binds to the lac operator to inhibit transcription in E. coli. This inhibition can be relieved by adding lactose or isopropyl-β-D-thiogalactopyranoside (IPTG). lac repressor encoded by lacI
     59..81      +  RBS            RBS: efficient ribosome binding site from bacteriophage T7 gene 10 (Olins and Rangwala, 1989)
     92..1188    +  CDS            MBP (fragment): maltose binding protein from E. coli; malE (mutated); This version of the gene does not encode a signal sequence, so MBP will remain in the cytosol.
   1348..1505    +  CDS            GB1 (fragment): B1 domain of Streptococcal protein G effective as a solubilizing fusion partner (Cheng and Patel, 2004)
   1510..1533    +  CDS            SET1 (fragment): solubility-enhancement tag derived from T7 phage gene 10B
   1541..1588    +  terminator     T7 terminator: transcription terminator for bacteriophage T7 RNA polymerase
   1611..1715    -  CDS            TcR (fragment): tetracycline efflux protein; tet; confers resistance to tetracycline
   1763..1791    -  promoter       tet promoter: E. coli promoter for tetracycline efflux protein gene
   1904..2008    +  promoter       AmpR promoter: bla
   2009..2869    +  CDS            AmpR: β-lactamase; bla; confers resistance to ampicillin, carbenicillin, and related antibiotics
   3040..3628    +  rep_origin     ori: high-copy-number ColE1/pMB1/pBR322/pUC origin of replication
   3814..3953    -  misc_feature   bom: basis of mobility region from pBR322
   4055..4246    -  CDS            rop: Rop protein, which maintains plasmids at low copy number; rop
   4263..4643    +  CDS            YPB1_ECOLX: Protein predicted: Swiss-Prot protein existence level 4. From Escherichia coli.
   4885..5509    -  CDS            TcR (fragment): tetracycline efflux protein; tet; confers resistance to tetracycline
   5524..5545    -  protein_bind   CAP binding site: CAP binding activates transcription in the presence of cAMP. E. coli catabolite activator protein
   5558..6639    -  CDS            lacI: lac repressor; lacI; The lac repressor binds to the lac operator to inhibit transcription in E. coli. This inhibition can be relieved by adding lactose or isopropyl-β-D-thiogalactopyranoside (IPTG).
   6640..6717    -  promoter       lacI promoter: lacI
   6725..7004    -  CDS            TcR (fragment): tetracycline efflux protein; tet; confers resistance to tetracycline
>Addgene plasmid #148272 | pnEA-NpM-DmThor_50-83-R56ER63E-GB1_AA | addgene full sequence | sequence record 356583 | Addgene NGS Result
TAATACGACTCACTATAGGGGAATTGTGAGCGGATAACAATTCCCCACTAGTAATAATTTTGTTTAACTT
TAAGAAGGAGATATACCATGGAAACTGAAGAAGGTAAACTGGTAATCTGGATTAACGGCGATAAAGGCTA
TAACGGTCTCGCTGAAGTCGGTAAGAAATTCGAGAAAGATACCGGAATTAAAGTCACCGTTGAGCATCCG
GATAAACTGGAAGAGAAATTCCCACAGGTTGCGGCAACTGGCGATGGCCCTGACATTATCTTCTGGGCAC
ACGACCGCTTTGGTGGCTACGCTCAATCTGGCCTGTTGGCTGAAATCACCCCGGACAAAGCGTTCCAGGA
CAAGCTGTATCCGTTTACCTGGGATGCCGTACGTTACAACGGCAAGCTGATTGCTTACCCGATCGCTGTT
GAAGCGTTATCGCTGATTTATAACAAAGACCTGCTGCCGAACCCGCCAAAAACCTGGGAAGAGATCCCGG
CGCTGGATAAAGAACTGAAAGCGAAAGGTAAGAGCGCCCTGATGTTCAACCTGCAAGAACCGTACTTCAC
CTGGCCGCTGATTGCTGCTGACGGGGGTTATGCGTTCAAGTATGAAAACGGCAAGTACGACATTAAAGAC
GTGGGCGTGGATAACGCTGGCGCGAAAGCGGGTCTGACCTTCCTGGTTGACCTGATTAAAAACAAACACA
TGAATGCAGACACCGATTACTCCATCGCAGAAGCTGCCTTTAATAAAGGCGAAACAGCGATGACCATCAA
CGGCCCGTGGGCATGGTCCAACATCGACACCAGCAAAGTGAATTATGGTGTAACGGTACTGCCGACCTTC
AAGGGTCAACCATCCAAACCGTTCGTTGGCGTGCTGAGCGCAGGTATTAACGCCGCCAGTCCGAACAAAG
AGCTGGCGAAAGAGTTCCTCGAAAACTATCTGCTGACTGATGAAGGTCTGGAAGCGGTTAATAAAGACAA
ACCGCTGGGTGCCGTAGCGCTGAAGTCTTACGAGGAAGAGTTGGCGAAAGATCCACGTATTGCCGCCACG
ATGGAAAACGCCCAGAAAGGTGAAATCATGCCGAACATCCCGCAGATGTCCGCTTTCTGGTATGCCGTGC
GTACTGCGGTGATCAACGCCGCCAGCGGTCGTCAGACTGTCGATGAAGCCCTTAAAGACGCGCAGACTGG
TACCGGCAGCGGCCTGGAAGTTCTGTTCCAGGGGCCCCATATGACCAAACTTATCTACGAGGAGGCTTTC
ATGAAGAATCTCGAGGGCTCCCCATTGAGCCAAACTCCGCCGTCCAACGTGCCCAGTTGCTTGCTGAGGG
GAACTGCTAGCATGCAGTACAAACTTATCCTGAACGGTAAAACCCTGAAAGGTGAAACCACCACCGAAGC
TGTTGACGCTGCTACCGCGGAAAAAGTTTTCAAACAGTACGCTAACGACAACGGTGTTGACGGTGAATGG
ACCTACGACGACGCTACCAAAACCTACACCGTAACGGAATGAGTTGGCTGCTGCCACCGCTGAGCAATAA
CTAGCATAACCCCTTGGGGCCTCTAAACGGGTCTTGAGGGGTTTTTTGCTGAAAGGAGGAACTATATCCG
GATATCCCGCAAGAGGCCCGGCAGTACCGGCATAACCAAGCCTATGCCTACAGCATCCAGGGTGACGGTG
CCGAGGATGACGATGAGCGCATTGTTAGATTTCATACACGGTGCCTGACTGCGTTAGCAATTTAACTGTG
ATAAACTACCGCATTAAAGCTTATCGATGATAAGCTGTCAAACATGAGAATTCTTGAAGACGAAAGGGCC
TCGTGATACGCCTATTTTTATAGGTTAATGTCATGATAATAATGGTTTCTTAGACGTCAGGTGGCACTTT
TCGGGGAAATGTGCGCGGAACCCCTATTTGTTTATTTTTCTAAATACATTCAAATATGTATCCGCTCATG
AGACAATAACCCTGATAAATGCTTCAATAATATTGAAAAAGGAAGAGTATGAGTATTCAACATTTCCGTG
TCGCCCTTATTCCCTTTTTTGCGGCATTTTGCCTTCCTGTTTTTGCTCACCCAGAAACGCTGGTGAAAGT
AAAAGATGCTGAAGATCAGTTGGGTGCACGAGTGGGTTACATCGAACTGGATCTCAACAGCGGTAAGATC
CTTGAGAGTTTTCGCCCCGAAGAACGTTTTCCAATGATGAGCACTTTTAAAGTTCTGCTATGTGGCGCGG
TATTATCCCGTGTTGACGCCGGGCAAGAGCAACTCGGTCGCCGCATACACTATTCTCAGAATGACTTGGT
TGAGTACTCACCAGTCACAGAAAAGCATCTTACGGATGGCATGACAGTAAGAGAATTATGCAGTGCTGCC
ATAACCATGAGTGATAACACTGCGGCCAACTTACTTCTGACAACGATCGGAGGACCGAAGGAGCTAACCG
CTTTTTTGCACAACATGGGGGATCATGTAACTCGCCTTGATCGTTGGGAACCGGAGCTGAATGAAGCCAT
ACCAAACGACGAGCGTGACACCACGATGCCTGCAGCAATGGCAACAACGTTGCGCAAACTATTAACTGGC
GAACTACTTACTCTAGCTTCCCGGCAACAATTAATAGACTGGATGGAGGCGGATAAAGTTGCAGGACCAC
TTCTGCGCTCGGCCCTTCCGGCTGGCTGGTTTATTGCTGATAAATCTGGAGCCGGTGAGCGTGGGTCTCG
CGGTATCATTGCAGCACTGGGGCCAGATGGTAAGCCCTCCCGTATCGTAGTTATCTACACGACGGGGAGT
CAGGCAACTATGGATGAACGAAATAGACAGATCGCTGAGATAGGTGCCTCACTGATTAAGCATTGGTAAC
TGTCAGACCAAGTTTACTCATATATACTTTAGATTGATTTAAAACTTCATTTTTAATTTAAAAGGATCTA
GGTGAAGATCCTTTTTGATAATCTCATGACCAAAATCCCTTAACGTGAGTTTTCGTTCCACTGAGCGTCA
GACCCCGTAGAAAAGATCAAAGGATCTTCTTGAGATCCTTTTTTTCTGCGCGTAATCTGCTGCTTGCAAA
CAAAAAAACCACCGCTACCAGCGGTGGTTTGTTTGCCGGATCAAGAGCTACCAACTCTTTTTCCGAAGGT
AACTGGCTTCAGCAGAGCGCAGATACCAAATACTGTCCTTCTAGTGTAGCCGTAGTTAGGCCACCACTTC
AAGAACTCTGTAGCACCGCCTACATACCTCGCTCTGCTAATCCTGTTACCAGTGGCTGCTGCCAGTGGCG
ATAAGTCGTGTCTTACCGGGTTGGACTCAAGACGATAGTTACCGGATAAGGCGCAGCGGTCGGGCTGAAC
GGGGGGTTCGTGCACACAGCCCAGCTTGGAGCGAACGACCTACACCGAACTGAGATACCTACAGCGTGAG
CTATGAGAAAGCGCCACGCTTCCCGAAGGGAGAAAGGCGGACAGGTATCCGGTAAGCGGCAGGGTCGGAA
CAGGAGAGCGCACGAGGGAGCTTCCAGGGGGAAACGCCTGGTATCTTTATAGTCCTGTCGGGTTTCGCCA
CCTCTGACTTGAGCGTCGATTTTTGTGATGCTCGTCAGGGGGGCGGAGCCTATGGAAAAACGCCAGCAAC
GCGGCCTTTTTACGGTTCCTGGCCTTTTGCTGGCCTTTTGCTCACATGTTCTTTCCTGCGTTATCCCCTG
ATTCTGTGGATAACCGTATTACCGCCTTTGAGTGAGCTGATACCGCTCGCCGCAGCCGAACGACCGAGCG
CAGCGAGTCAGTGAGCGAGGAAGCGGAAGAGCGCCTGATGCGGTATTTTCTCCTTACGCATCTGTGCGGT
ATTTCACACCGCAATGGTGCACTCTCAGTACAATCTGCTCTGATGCCGCATAGTTAAGCCAGTATACACT
CCGCTATCGCTACGTGACTGGGTCATGGCTGCGCCCCGACACCCGCCAACACCCGCTGACGCGCCCTGAC
GGGCTTGTCTGCTCCCGGCATCCGCTTACAGACAAGCTGTGACCGTCTCCGGGAGCTGCATGTGTCAGAG
GTTTTCACCGTCATCACCGAAACGCGCGAGGCAGCTGCGGTAAAGCTCATCAGCGTGGTCGTGAAGCGAT
TCACAGATGTCTGCCTGTTCATCCGCGTCCAGCTCGTTGAGTTTCTCCAGAAGCGTTAATGTCTGGCTTC
TGATAAAGCGGGCCATGTTAAGGGCGGTTTTTTCCTGTTTGGTCACTGATGCCTCCGTGTAAGGGGGATT
TCTGTTCATGGGGGTAATGATACCGATGAAACGAGAGAGGATGCTCACGATACGGGTTACTGATGATGAA
CATGCCCGGTTACTGGAACGTTGTGAGGGTAAACAACTGGCGGTATGGATGCGGCGGGACCAGAGAAAAA
TCACTCAGGGTCAATGCCAGCGCTTCGTTAATACAGATGTAGGTGTTCCACAGGGTAGCCAGCAGCATCC
TGCGATGCAGATCCGGAACATAATGGTGCAGGGCGCTGACTTCCGCGTTTCCAGACTTTACGAAACACGG
AAACCGAAGACCATTCATGTTGTTGCTCAGGTCGCAGACGTTTTGCAGCAGCAGTCGCTTCACGTTCGCT
CGCGTATCGGTGATTCATTCTGCTAACCAGTAAGGCAACCCCGCCAGCCTAGCCGGGTCCTCAACGACAG
GAGCACGATCATGCGCACCCGTGGCCAGGACCCAACGCTGCCCGAGATGCGCCGCGTGCGGCTGCTGGAG
ATGGCGGACGCGATGGATATGTTCTGCCAAGGGTTGGTTTGCGCATTCACAGTTCTCCGCAAGAATTGAT
TGGCTCCAATTCTTGGAGTGGTGAATCCGTTAGCGAGGTGCCGCCGGCTTCCATTCAGGTCGAGGTGGCC
CGGCTCCATGCACCGCGACGCAACGCGGGGAGGCAGACAAGGTATAGGGCGGCGCCTACAATCCATGCCA
ACCCGTTCCATGTGCTCGCCGAGGCGGCATAAATCGCCGTGACGATCAGCGGTCCAATGATCGAAGTTAG
GCTGGTAAGAGCCGCGAGCGATCCTTGAAGCTGTCCCTGATGGTCGTCATCTACCTGCCTGGACAGCATG
GCCTGCAACGCGGGCATCCCGATGCCGCCGGAAGCGAGAAGAATCATAATGGGGAAGGCCATCCAGCCTC
GCGTCGCGAACGCCAGCAAGACGTAGCCCAGCGCGTCGGCCGCCATGCCGGCGATAATGGCCTGCTTCTC
GCCGAAACGTTTGGTGGCAGGACCAGTGACGAAGGCTTGAGCGAGGGCGTGCAAGATTCCGAATACCGCA
AGCGACAGGCCGATCATCGTCGCGCTCCAGCGAAAGCGGTCCTCGCCGAAAATGACCCAGAGCGCTGCCG
GCACCTGTCCTACGAGTTGCATGATAAAGAAGACAGTCATAAGTGCGGCGACGATAGTCATGCCCCGCGC
CCACCGGAAGGAGCTGACTGGGTTGAAGGCTCTCAAGGGCATCGGTCGAGATCCCGGTGCCTAATGAGTG
AGCTAACTTACATTAATTGCGTTGCGCTCACTGCCCGCTTTCCAGTCGGGAAACTGTCGTGCCAGCTGCA
TTAATGAATCGGCCAACGCGCGGGGAGAGGCGGTTTGCGTATTGGGCGCCAGGGTGGTTTTTCTTTTCAC
CAGTGAGACGGGCAACAGCTGATTGCCCTTCACCGCCTGGCCCTGAGAGAGTTGCAGCAAGCGGTCCACG
CTGGTTTGCCCCAGCAGGCGAAAATCCTGTTTGATGGTGGTTAACGGCGGGATATAACATGAGCTGTCTT
CGGTATCGTCGTATCCCACTACCGAGATATCCGCACCAACGCGCAGCCCGGACTCGGTAATGGCGCGCAT
TGCGCCCAGCGCCATCTGATCGTTGGCAACCAGCATCGCAGTGGGAACGATGCCCTCATTCAGCATTTGC
ATGGTTTGTTGAAAACCGGACATGGCACTCCAGTCGCCTTCCCGTTCCGCTATCGGCTGAATTTGATTGC
GAGTGAGATATTTATGCCAGCCAGCCAGACGCAGACGCGCCGAGACAGAACTTAATGGGCCCGCTAACAG
CGCGATTTGCTGGTGACCCAATGCGACCAGATGCTCCACGCCCAGTCGCGTACCGTCTTCATGGGAGAAA
ATAATACTGTTGATGGGTGTCTGGTCAGAGACATCAAGAAATAACGCCGGAACATTAGTGCAGGCAGCTT
CCACAGCAATGGCATCCTGGTCATCCAGCGGATAGTTAATGATCAGCCCACTGACGCGTTGCGCGAGAAG
ATTGTGCACCGCCGCTTTACAGGCTTCGACGCCGCTTCGTTCTACCATCGACACCACCACGCTGGCACCC
AGTTGATCGGCGCGAGATTTAATCGCCGCGACAATTTGCGACGGCGCGTGCAGGGCCAGACTGGAGGTGG
CAACGCCAATCAGCAACGACTGTTTGCCCGCCAGTTGTTGTGCCACGCGGTTGGGAATGTAATTCAGCTC
CGCCATCGCCGCTTCCACTTTTTCCCGCGTTTTCGCAGAAACGTGGCTGGCCTGGTTCACCACGCGGGAA
ACGGTCTGATAAGAGACACCGGCATACTCTGCGACATCGTATAACGTTACTGGTTTCACATTCACCACCC
TGAATTGACTCTCTTCCGGGCGCTATCATGCCATACCGCGAAAGGTTTTGCGCCATTCGATGGTGTCCGG
GATCTCGACGCTCTCCCTTATGCGACTCCTGCATTAGGAAGCAGCCCAGTAGTAGGTTGAGGCCGTTGAG
CACCGCCGCCGCAAGGAATGGTGCATGCAAGGAGATGGCGCCCAACAGTCCCCCGGCCACGGGGCCTGCC
ACCATACCCACGCCGAAACAAGCGCTCATGAGCCCGAAGTGGCGAGCCCGATCTTCCCCATCGGTGATGT
CGGCGATATAGGCGCCAGCAACCGCACCTGTGGCGCCGGTGATGCCGGCCACGATGCGTCCGGCGTAGAG
GATCGAGATCTCGATCCCGCGAAAT
